>Addgene plasmid #173029 | Ef1a-pspCas13b-NES-3xFLAG-T2A-BFP | addgene full sequence | sequence record 341537 | Addgene NGS Result
GAACAACACTCAACCCTATCTCGGTCTATTCTTTTGATTTATAAGGGATTTTGCCGATTTCGGCCTATTG
GTTAAAAAATGAGCTGATTTAACAAAAATTTAACGCGAATTAATTCTGTGGAATGTGTGTCAGTTAGGGT
GTGGAAAGTCCCCAGGCTCCCCAGCAGGCAGAAGTATGCAAAGCATGCATCTCAATTAGTCAGCAACCAG
GTGTGGAAAGTCCCCAGGCTCCCCAGCAGGCAGAAGTATGCAAAGCATGCATCTCAATTAGTCAGCAACC
ATAGTCCCGCCCCTAACTCCGCCCATCCCGCCCCTAACTCCGCCCAGTTCCGCCCATTCTCCGCCCCATG
GCTGACTAATTTTTTTTATTTATGCAGAGGCCGAGGCCGCCTCTGCCTCTGAGCTATTCCAGAAGTAGTG
AGGAGGCTTTTTTGGAGGCCTAGGCTTTTGCAAAAAGCTCCCGGGAGCTTGTATATCCATTTTCGGATCT
GATCAGCACGTGTTGACAATTAATCATCGGCATAGTATATCGGCATAGTATAATACGACAAGGTGAGGAA
CTAAACCATGGCCAAGTTGACCAGTGCCGTTCCGGTGCTCACCGCGCGCGACGTCGCCGGAGCGGTCGAG
TTCTGGACCGACCGGCTCGGGTTCTCCCGGGACTTCGTGGAGGACGACTTCGCCGGTGTGGTCCGGGACG
ACGTGACCCTGTTCATCAGCGCGGTCCAGGACCAGGTGGTGCCGGACAACACCCTGGCCTGGGTGTGGGT
GCGCGGCCTGGACGAGCTGTACGCCGAGTGGTCGGAGGTCGTGTCCACGAACTTCCGGGACGCCTCCGGG
CCGGCCATGACCGAGATCGGCGAGCAGCCGTGGGGGCGGGAGTTCGCCCTGCGCGACCCGGCCGGCAACT
GCGTGCACTTCGTGGCCGAGGAGCAGGACTGACACGTGCTACGAGATTTCGATTCCACCGCCGCCTTCTA
TGAAAGGTTGGGCTTCGGAATCGTTTTCCGGGACGCCGGCTGGATGATCCTCCAGCGCGGGGATCTCATG
CTGGAGTTCTTCGCCCACCCCAACTTGTTTATTGCAGCTTATAATGGTTACAAATAAAGCAATAGCATCA
CAAATTTCACAAATAAAGCATTTTTTTCACTGCATTCTAGTTGTGGTTTGTCCAAACTCATCAATGTATC
TTATCATGTCTGTATACCGTCGACCTCTAGCTAGAGCTTGGCGTAATCATGGTCATAGCTGTTTCCTGTG
TGAAATTGTTATCCGCTCACAATTCCACACAACATACGAGCCGGAAGCATAAAGTGTAAAGCCTGGGGTG
CCTAATGAGTGAGCTAACTCACATTAATTGCGTTGCGCTCACTGCCCGCTTTCCAGTCGGGAAACCTGTC
GTGCCAGCTGCATTAATGAATCGGCCAACGCGCGGGGAGAGGCGGTTTGCGTATTGGGCGCTCTTCCGCT
TCCTCGCTCACTGACTCGCTGCGCTCGGTCGTTCGGCTGCGGCGAGCGGTATCAGCTCACTCAAAGGCGG
TAATACGGTTATCCACAGAATCAGGGGATAACGCAGGAAAGAACATGTGAGCAAAAGGCCAGCAAAAGGC
CAGGAACCGTAAAAAGGCCGCGTTGCTGGCGTTTTTCCATAGGCTCCGCCCCCCTGACGAGCATCACAAA
AATCGACGCTCAAGTCAGAGGTGGCGAAACCCGACAGGACTATAAAGATACCAGGCGTTTCCCCCTGGAA
GCTCCCTCGTGCGCTCTCCTGTTCCGACCCTGCCGCTTACCGGATACCTGTCCGCCTTTCTCCCTTCGGG
AAGCGTGGCGCTTTCTCATAGCTCACGCTGTAGGTATCTCAGTTCGGTGTAGGTCGTTCGCTCCAAGCTG
GGCTGTGTGCACGAACCCCCCGTTCAGCCCGACCGCTGCGCCTTATCCGGTAACTATCGTCTTGAGTCCA
ACCCGGTAAGACACGACTTATCGCCACTGGCAGCAGCCACTGGTAACAGGATTAGCAGAGCGAGGTATGT
AGGCGGTGCTACAGAGTTCTTGAAGTGGTGGCCTAACTACGGCTACACTAGAAGAACAGTATTTGGTATC
TGCGCTCTGCTGAAGCCAGTTACCTTCGGAAAAAGAGTTGGTAGCTCTTGATCCGGCAAACAAACCACCG
CTGGTAGCGGTGGTTTTTTTGTTTGCAAGCAGCAGATTACGCGCAGAAAAAAAGGATCTCAAGAAGATCC
TTTGATCTTTTCTACGGGGTCTGACGCTCAGTGGAACGAAAACTCACGTTAAGGGATTTTGGTCATGAGA
TTATCAAAAAGGATCTTCACCTAGATCCTTTTAAATTAAAAATGAAGTTTTAAATCAATCTAAAGTATAT
ATGAGTAAACTTGGTCTGACAGTTACCAATGCTTAATCAGTGAGGCACCTATCTCAGCGATCTGTCTATT
TCGTTCATCCATAGTTGCCTGACTCCCCGTCGTGTAGATAACTACGATACGGGAGGGCTTACCATCTGGC
CCCAGTGCTGCAATGATACCGCGAGACCCACGCTCACCGGCTCCAGATTTATCAGCAATAAACCAGCCAG
CCGGAAGGGCCGAGCGCAGAAGTGGTCCTGCAACTTTATCCGCCTCCATCCAGTCTATTAATTGTTGCCG
GGAAGCTAGAGTAAGTAGTTCGCCAGTTAATAGTTTGCGCAACGTTGTTGCCATTGCTACAGGCATCGTG
GTGTCACGCTCGTCGTTTGGTATGGCTTCATTCAGCTCCGGTTCCCAACGATCAAGGCGAGTTACATGAT
CCCCCATGTTGTGCAAAAAAGCGGTTAGCTCCTTCGGTCCTCCGATCGTTGTCAGAAGTAAGTTGGCCGC
AGTGTTATCACTCATGGTTATGGCAGCACTGCATAATTCTCTTACTGTCATGCCATCCGTAAGATGCTTT
TCTGTGACTGGTGAGTACTCAACCAAGTCATTCTGAGAATAGTGTATGCGGCGACCGAGTTGCTCTTGCC
CGGCGTCAATACGGGATAATACCGCGCCACATAGCAGAACTTTAAAAGTGCTCATCATTGGAAAACGTTC
TTCGGGGCGAAAACTCTCAAGGATCTTACCGCTGTTGAGATCCAGTTCGATGTAACCCACTCGTGCACCC
AACTGATCTTCAGCATCTTTTACTTTCACCAGCGTTTCTGGGTGAGCAAAAACAGGAAGGCAAAATGCCG
CAAAAAAGGGAATAAGGGCGACACGGAAATGTTGAATACTCATACTCTTCCTTTTTCAATATTATTGAAG
CATTTATCAGGGTTATTGTCTCATGAGCGGATACATATTTGAATGTATTTAGAAAAATAAACAAATAGGG
GTTCCGCGCACATTTCCCCGAAAAGTGCCACCTGACGTCGACGGATCGGGAGATCTCCCGATCCCCTATG
GTGCACTCTCAGTACAATCTGCTCTGATGCCGCATAGTTAAGCCAGTATCTGCTCCCTGCTTGTGTGTTG
GAGGTCGCTGAGTAGTGCGCGAGCAAAATTTAAGCTACAACAAGGCAAGGCTTGACCGACAATTGCATGA
AGAATCTGCTTAGGGTTAGGCGTTTTGCGCTGCTTCGCGATGTACGGGCCAGATATACGCGTTGACATTG
ATTATTGACTAGTTATTAATAGTAATCAATTACGGGGTCATTAGTTCATAGCCCATATATGGAGTTCCGC
GTTACATAACTTACGGTAAATGGCCCGCCTGGCTGACCGCCCAACGACCCCCGCCCATTGACGTCAATAA
TGACGTATGTTCCCATAGTAACGCCAATAGGGACTTTCCATTGACGTCAATGGGTGGAGTATTTACGGTA
AACTGCCCACTTGGCAGTACATCAAGTGTATCATATGCCAAGTACGCCCCCTATTGACGTCAATGACGGT
AAATGGCCCGCCTGGCATTATGCCCAGTACATGACCTTATGGGACTTTCCTACTTGGCAGTACATCTACG
TATTAGTCATCGCTATTACCATGGTGATGCGGTTTTGGCAGTACATCAATGGGCGTGGATAGCGGTTTGA
CTCACGGGGATTTCCAAGTCTCCACCCCATTGACGTCAATGGGAGTTTGTTTTGGCACCAAAATCAACGG
GACTTTCCAAAATGTCGTAACAACTCCGCCCCATTGACGCAAATGGGCGGTAGGCGTGTACGGTGGGAGG
TCTATATAAGCAGCGCGTTTTGCCTGTACTGGGTCTCTCTGGTTAGACCAGATCTGAGCCTGGGAGCTCT
CTGGCTAACTAGGGAACCCACTGCTTAAGCCTCAATAAAGCTTGCCTTGAGTGCTTCAAGTAGTGTGTGC
CCGTCTGTTGTGTGACTCTGGTAACTAGAGATCCCTCAGACCCTTTTAGTCAGTGTGGAAAATCTCTAGC
AGTGGCGCCCGAACAGGGACTTGAAAGCGAAAGGGAAACCAGAGGAGCTCTCTCGACGCAGGACTCGGCT
TGCTGAAGCGCGCACGGCAAGAGGCGAGGGGCGGCGACTGGTGAGTACGCCAAAAATTTTGACTAGCGGA
GGCTAGAAGGAGAGAGATGGGTGCGAGAGCGTCAGTATTAAGCGGGGGAGAATTAGATCGCGATGGGAAA
AAATTCGGTTAAGGCCAGGGGGAAAGAAAAAATATAAATTAAAACATATAGTATGGGCAAGCAGGGAGCT
AGAACGATTCGCAGTTAATCCTGGCCTGTTAGAAACATCAGAAGGCTGTAGACAAATACTGGGACAGCTA
CAACCATCCCTTCAGACAGGATCAGAAGAACTTAGATCATTATATAATACAGTAGCAACCCTCTATTGTG
TGCATCAAAGGATAGAGATAAAAGACACCAAGGAAGCTTTAGACAAGATAGAGGAAGAGCAAAACAAAAG
TAAGACCACCGCACAGCAAGCGGCCGCTGATCTTCAGACCTGGAGGAGGAGATATGAGGGACAATTGGAG
AAGTGAATTATATAAATATAAAGTAGTAAAAATTGAACCATTAGGAGTAGCACCCACCAAGGCAAAGAGA
AGAGTGGTGCAGAGAGAAAAAAGAGCAGTGGGAATAGGAGCTTTGTTCCTTGGGTTCTTGGGAGCAGCAG
GAAGCACTATGGGCGCAGCGTCAATGACGCTGACGGTACAGGCCAGACAATTATTGTCTGGTATAGTGCA
GCAGCAGAACAATTTGCTGAGGGCTATTGAGGCGCAACAGCATCTGTTGCAACTCACAGTCTGGGGCATC
AAGCAGCTCCAGGCAAGAATCCTGGCTGTGGAAAGATACCTAAAGGATCAACAGCTCCTGGGGATTTGGG
GTTGCTCTGGAAAACTCATTTGCACCACTGCTGTGCCTTGGAATGCTAGTTGGAGTAATAAATCTCTGGA
ACAGATTTGGAATCACACGACCTGGATGGAGTGGGACAGAGAAATTAACAATTACACAAGCTTAATACAC
TCCTTAATTGAAGAATCGCAAAACCAGCAAGAAAAGAATGAACAAGAATTATTGGAATTAGATAAATGGG
CAAGTTTGTGGAATTGGTTTAACATAACAAATTGGCTGTGGTATATAAAATTATTCATAATGATAGTAGG
AGGCTTGGTAGGTTTAAGAATAGTTTTTGCTGTACTTTCTATAGTGAATAGAGTTAGGCAGGGATATTCA
CCATTATCGTTTCAGACCCACCTCCCAACCCCGAGGGGACCCGACAGGCCCGAAGGAATAGAAGAAGAAG
GTGGAGAGAGAGACAGAGACAGATCCATTCGATTAGTGAACGGATCGGCACTGCGTGCGCCAATTCTGCA
GACAAATGGCAGTATTCATCCACAATTTTAAAAGAAAAGGGGGGATTGGGGGGTACAGTGCAGGGGAAAG
AATAGTAGACATAATAGCAACAGACATACAAACTAAAGAATTACAAAAACAAATTACAAAAATTCAAAAT
TTTCGGGTTTATTACAGGGACAGCAGAGATCCAGTTTGGTTAATTAATGCAAAGATGGATAAAGTTTTAA
ACAGAGAGGAATCTTTGCAGCTAATGGACCTTCTAGGTCTTGAAAGGAGTGGGAATTGGCTCCGGTGCCC
GTCAGTGGGCAGAGCGCACATCGCCCACAGTCCCCGAGAAGTTGGGGGGAGGGGTCGGCAATTGAACCGG
TGCCTAGAGAAGGTGGCGCGGGGTAAACTGGGAAAGTGATGTCGTGTACTGGCTCCGCCTTTTTCCCGAG
GGTGGGGGAGAACCGTATATAAGTGCAGTAGTCGCCGTGAACGTTCTTTTTCGCAACGGGTTTGCCGCCA
GAACACAGGTAAGTGCCGTGTGTGGTTCCCGCGGGCCTGGCCTCTTTACGGGTTATGGCCCTTGCGTGCC
TTGAATTACTTCCACCTGGCTGCAGTACGTGATTCTTGATCCCGAGCTTCGGGTTGGAAGTGGGTGGGAG
AGTTCGAGGCCTTGCGCTTAAGGAGCCCCTTCGCCTCGTGCTTGAGTTGAGGCCTGGCCTGGGCGCTGGG
GCCGCCGCGTGCGAATCTGGTGGCACCTTCGCGCCTGTCTCGCTGCTTTCGATAAGTCTCTAGCCATTTA
AAATTTTTGATGACCTGCTGCGACGCTTTTTTTCTGGCAAGATAGTCTTGTAAATGCGGGCCAAGATCTG
CACACTGGTATTTCGGTTTTTGGGGCCGCGGGCGGCGACGGGGCCCGTGCGTCCCAGCGCACATGTTCGG
CGAGGCGGGGCCTGCGAGCGCGGCCACCGAGAATCGGACGGGGGTAGTCTCAAGCTGGCCGGCCTGCTCT
GGTGCCTGGCCTCGCGCCGCCGTGTATCGCCCCGCCCTGGGCGGCAAGGCTGGCCCGGTCGGCACCAGTT
GCGTGAGCGGAAAGATGGCCGCTTCCCGGCCCTGCTGCAGGGAGCTCAAAATGGAGGACGCGGCGCTCGG
GAGAGCGGGCGGGTGAGTCACCCACACAAAGGAAAAGGGCCTTTCCGTCCTCAGCCGTCGCTTCATGTGA
CTCCACGGAGTACCGGGCGCCGTCCAGGCACCTCGATTAGTTCTCGAGCTTTTGGAGTACGTCGTCTTTA
GGTTGGGGGGAGGGGTTTTATGCGATGGAGTTTCCCCACACTGAGTGGGTGGAGACTGAAGTTAGGCCAG
CTTGGCACTTGATGTAATTCTCCTTGGAATTTGCCCTTTTTGAGTTTGGATCTTGGTTCATTCTCAAGCC
TCAGACAGTGGTTCAAAGTTTTTTTCTTCCATTTCAGGTGTCGTGACGTACGGCCACCATGAACATCCCC
GCTCTGGTGGAAAACCAGAAGAAGTACTTTGGCACCTACAGCGTGATGGCCATGCTGAACGCTCAGACCG
TGCTGGACCACATCCAGAAGGTGGCCGATATTGAGGGCGAGCAGAACGAGAACAACGAGAATCTGTGGTT
TCACCCCGTGATGAGCCACCTGTACAACGCCAAGAACGGCTACGACAAGCAGCCCGAGAAAACCATGTTC
ATCATCGAGCGGCTGCAGAGCTACTTCCCATTCCTGAAGATCATGGCCGAGAACCAGAGAGAGTACAGCA
ACGGCAAGTACAAGCAGAACCGCGTGGAAGTGAACAGCAACGACATCTTCGAGGTGCTGAAGCGCGCCTT
CGGCGTGCTGAAGATGTACAGGGACCTGACCAACCACTACAAGACCTACGAGGAAAAGCTGAACGACGGC
TGCGAGTTCCTGACCAGCACAGAGCAACCTCTGAGCGGCATGATCAACAACTACTACACAGTGGCCCTGC
GGAACATGAACGAGAGATACGGCTACAAGACAGAGGACCTGGCCTTCATCCAGGACAAGCGGTTCAAGTT
CGTGAAGGACGCCTACGGCAAGAAAAAGTCCCAAGTGAATACCGGATTCTTCCTGAGCCTGCAGGACTAC
AACGGCGACACACAGAAGAAGCTGCACCTGAGCGGAGTGGGAATCGCCCTGCTGATCTGCCTGTTCCTGG
ACAAGCAGTACATCAACATCTTTCTGAGCAGGCTGCCCATCTTCTCCAGCTACAATGCCCAGAGCGAGGA
ACGGCGGATCATCATCAGATCCTTCGGCATCAACAGCATCAAGCTGCCCAAGGACCGGATCCACAGCGAG
AAGTCCAACAAGAGCGTGGCCATGGATATGCTCAACGAAGTGAAGCGGTGCCCCGACGAGCTGTTCACAA
CACTGTCTGCCGAGAAGCAGTCCCGGTTCAGAATCATCAGCGACGACCACAATGAAGTGCTGATGAAGCG
GAGCAGCGACAGATTCGTGCCTCTGCTGCTGCAGTATATCGATTACGGCAAGCTGTTCGACCACATCAGG
TTCCACGTGAACATGGGCAAGCTGAGATACCTGCTGAAGGCCGACAAGACCTGCATCGACGGCCAGACCA
GAGTCAGAGTGATCGAGCAGCCCCTGAACGGCTTCGGCAGACTGGAAGAGGCCGAGACAATGCGGAAGCA
AGAGAACGGCACCTTCGGCAACAGCGGCATCCGGATCAGAGACTTCGAGAACATGAAGCGGGACGACGCC
AATCCTGCCAACTATCCCTACATCGTGGACACCTACACACACTACATCCTGGAAAACAACAAGGTCGAGA
TGTTTATCAACGACAAAGAGGACAGCGCCCCACTGCTGCCCGTGATCGAGGATGATAGATACGTGGTCAA
GACAATCCCCAGCTGCCGGATGAGCACCCTGGAAATTCCAGCCATGGCCTTCCACATGTTTCTGTTCGGC
AGCAAGAAAACCGAGAAGCTGATCGTGGACGTGCACAACCGGTACAAGAGACTGTTCCAGGCCATGCAGA
AAGAAGAAGTGACCGCCGAGAATATCGCCAGCTTCGGAATCGCCGAGAGCGACCTGCCTCAGAAGATCCT
GGATCTGATCAGCGGCAATGCCCACGGCAAGGATGTGGACGCCTTCATCAGACTGACCGTGGACGACATG
CTGACCGACACCGAGCGGAGAATCAAGAGATTCAAGGACGACCGGAAGTCCATTCGGAGCGCCGACAACA
AGATGGGAAAGAGAGGCTTCAAGCAGATCTCCACAGGCAAGCTGGCCGACTTCCTGGCCAAGGACATCGT
GCTGTTTCAGCCCAGCGTGAACGATGGCGAGAACAAGATCACCGGCCTGAACTACCGGATCATGCAGAGC
GCCATTGCCGTGTACGATAGCGGCGACGATTACGAGGCCAAGCAGCAGTTCAAGCTGATGTTCGAGAAGG
CCCGGCTGATCGGCAAGGGCACAACAGAGCCTCATCCATTTCTGTACAAGGTGTTCGCCCGCAGCATCCC
CGCCAATGCCGTCGAGTTCTACGAGCGCTACCTGATCGAGCGGAAGTTCTACCTGACCGGCCTGTCCAAC
GAGATCAAGAAAGGCAACAGAGTGGATGTGCCCTTCATCCGGCGGGACCAGAACAAGTGGAAAACACCCG
CCATGAAGACCCTGGGCAGAATCTACAGCGAGGATCTGCCCGTGGAACTGCCCAGACAGATGTTCGACAA
TGAGATCAAGTCCCACCTGAAGTCCCTGCCACAGATGGAAGGCATCGACTTCAACAATGCCAACGTGACC
TATCTGATCGCCGAGTACATGAAGAGAGTGCTGGACGACGACTTCCAGACCTTCTACCAGTGGAACCGCA
ACTACCGGTACATGGACATGCTTAAGGGCGAGTACGACAGAAAGGGCTCCCTGCAGCACTGCTTCACCAG
CGTGGAAGAGAGAGAAGGCCTCTGGAAAGAGCGGGCCTCCAGAACAGAGCGGTACAGAAAGCAGGCCAGC
AACAAGATCCGCAGCAACCGGCAGATGAGAAACGCCAGCAGCGAAGAGATCGAGACAATCCTGGATAAGC
GGCTGAGCAACAGCCGGAACGAGTACCAGAAAAGCGAGAAAGTGATCCGGCGCTACAGAGTGCAGGATGC
CCTGCTGTTTCTGCTGGCCAAAAAGACCCTGACCGAACTGGCCGATTTCGACGGCGAGAGGTTCAAACTG
AAAGAAATCATGCCCGACGCCGAGAAGGGAATCCTGAGCGAGATCATGCCCATGAGCTTCACCTTCGAGA
AAGGCGGCAAGAAGTACACCATCACCAGCGAGGGCATGAAGCTGAAGAACTACGGCGACTTCTTTGTGCT
GGCTAGCGACAAGAGGATCGGCAACCTGCTGGAACTCGTGGGCAGCGACATCGTGTCCAAAGAGGATATC
ATGGAAGAGTTCAACAAATACGACCAGTGCAGGCCCGAGATCAGCTCCATCGTGTTCAACCTGGAAAAGT
GGGCCTTCGACACATACCCCGAGCTGTCTGCCAGAGTGGACCGGGAAGAGAAGGTGGACTTCAAGAGCAT
CCTGAAAATCCTGCTGAACAACAAGAACATCAACAAAGAGCAGAGCGACATCCTGCGGAAGATCCGGAAC
GCCTTCGATCACAACAATTACCCCGACAAAGGCGTGGTGGAAATCAAGGCCCTGCCTGAGATCGCCATGA
GCATCAAGAAGGCCTTTGGGGAGTACGCCATCATGAAGGGATCCCTTCAACTGCCTCCACTTGAAAGACT
GACACTGGACTATAAGGACCACGACGGAGACTACAAGGATCATGATATTGATTACAAAGACGATGACGAT
AAGGGCGGCGGGTCCGGAGGAGAGGGCAGAGGAAGTCTCCTAACATGCGGTGACGTGGAGGAGAATCCTG
GCCCAATGAGCGAGCTGATTAAGGAGAACATGCACATGAAGCTGTACATGGAGGGCACCGTGGACAACCA
TCACTTCAAGTGCACATCCGAGGGCGAAGGCAAGCCCTACGAGGGCACCCAGACCATGAGAATCAAGGTG
GTCGAGGGCGGCCCTCTCCCCTTCGCCTTCGACATCCTGGCTACTAGCTTCCTCTACGGCAGCAAGACCT
TCATCAACCACACCCAGGGCATCCCCGACTTCTTCAAGCAGTCCTTCCCTGAGGGCTTCACATGGGAGAG
AGTCACCACATACGAGGACGGGGGCGTGCTGACCGCTACCCAGGACACCAGCCTCCAGGACGGCTGCCTC
ATCTACAACGTCAAGATCAGAGGGGTGAACTTCACATCCAACGGCCCTGTGATGCAGAAGAAAACACTCG
GCTGGGAGGCCTTCACCGAGACCCTGTACCCCGCTGACGGCGGCCTGGAAGGCAGAAACGACATGGCCCT
GAAGCTCGTGGGCGGGAGCCATCTGATCGCAAACATCAAGACCACATATAGATCCAAGAAACCCGCTAAG
AACCTCAAGATGCCTGGCGTCTACTATGTGGACTACAGACTGGAAAGAATCAAGGAGGCCAACAACGAGA
CCTACGTCGAGCAGCACGAGGTGGCAGTGGCCAGATACTGCGACCTCCCTAGCAAACTGGGGCACAAGCT
TAATTGAATTCGATATCAAGCTTATCGATAATCAACCTCTGGATTACAAAATTTGTGAAAGATTGACTGG
TATTCTTAACTATGTTGCTCCTTTTACGCTATGTGGATACGCTGCTTTAATGCCTTTGTATCATGCTATT
GCTTCCCGTATGGCTTTCATTTTCTCCTCCTTGTATAAATCCTGGTTGCTGTCTCTTTATGAGGAGTTGT
GGCCCGTTGTCAGGCAACGTGGCGTGGTGTGCACTGTGTTTGCTGACGCAACCCCCACTGGTTGGGGCAT
TGCCACCACCTGTCAGCTCCTTTCCGGGACTTTCGCTTTCCCCCTCCCTATTGCCACGGCGGAACTCATC
GCCGCCTGCCTTGCCCGCTGCTGGACAGGGGCTCGGCTGTTGGGCACTGACAATTCCGTGGTGTTGTCGG
GGAAATCATCGTCCTTTCCTTGGCTGCTCGCCTGTGTTGCCACCTGGATTCTGCGCGGGACGTCCTTCTG
CTACGTCCCTTCGGCCCTCAATCCAGCGGACCTTCCTTCCCGCGGCCTGCTGCCGGCTCTGCGGCCTCTT
CCGCGTCTTCGCCTTCGCCCTCAGACGAGTCGGATCTCCCTTTGGGCCGCCTCCCCGCATCGATACCGTC
GACCTCGAGACCTAGAAAAACATGGAGCAATCACAAGTAGCAATACAGCAGCTACCAATGCTGATTGTGC
CTGGCTAGAAGCACAAGAGGAGGAGGAGGTGGGTTTTCCAGTCACACCTCAGGTACCTTTAAGACCAATG
ACTTACAAGGCAGCTGTAGATCTTAGCCACTTTTTAAAAGAAAAGGGGGGACTGGAAGGGCTAATTCACT
CCCAACGAAGACAAGATATCCTTGATCTGTGGATCTACCACACACAAGGCTACTTCCCTGATTGGCAGAA
CTACACACCAGGGCCAGGGATCAGATATCCACTGACCTTTGGATGGTGCTACAAGCTAGTACCAGTTGAG
CAAGAGAAGGTAGAAGAAGCCAATGAAGGAGAGAACACCCGCTTGTTACACCCTGTGAGCCTGCATGGGA
TGGATGACCCGGAGAGAGAAGTATTAGAGTGGAGGTTTGACAGCCGCCTAGCATTTCATCACATGGCCCG
AGAGCTGCATCCGGACTGTACTGGGTCTCTCTGGTTAGACCAGATCTGAGCCTGGGAGCTCTCTGGCTAA
CTAGGGAACCCACTGCTTAAGCCTCAATAAAGCTTGCCTTGAGTGCTTCAAGTAGTGTGTGCCCGTCTGT
TGTGTGACTCTGGTAACTAGAGATCCCTCAGACCCTTTTAGTCAGTGTGGAAAATCTCTAGCAGGGCCCG
TTTAAACCCGCTGATCAGCCTCGACTGTGCCTTCTAGTTGCCAGCCATCTGTTGTTTGCCCCTCCCCCGT
GCCTTCCTTGACCCTGGAAGGTGCCACTCCCACTGTCCTTTCCTAATAAAATGAGGAAATTGCATCGCAT
TGTCTGAGTAGGTGTCATTCTATTCTGGGGGGTGGGGTGGGGCAGGACAGCAAGGGGGAGGATTGGGAAG
ACAATAGCAGGCATGCTGGGGATGCGGTGGGCTCTATGGCTTCTGAGGCGGAAAGAACCAGCTGGGGCTC
TAGGGGGTATCCCC
[124 nt withheld, positions 13035-13158]
C
[91 nt withheld, positions 13160-13250]
A
[49 nt withheld, positions 13252-13300]
CCTTTGACGTTGGAGTCCACGTTCTTTAATAGTGGACTCTTGTTCCAAACTG
Features (pLannotate 1.2.2; 31 found; start..end, strand, type, name):
    125..454     +  promoter       SV40 promoter: SV40 enhancer and early promoter
    502..549     +  promoter       EM7 promoter: synthetic bacterial promoter&nbsp
    568..942     +  CDS            BleoR: antibiotic-binding protein; Sh ble from Streptoalloteichus hindustanus; confers resistance to bleomycin, phleomycin, and Zeocin™
    952..1077    +  CDS            ble (fragment): BLE_KLEPN - Experimental evidence at protein level: Swiss-Prot protein existence level 1. Binding protein with a strong affinity to the bleomycin family of antibiotics. Binds to CL990; an antimitotic-antibiotic compound. From Klebsiella pneumoniae.
   1072..1193    +  polyA_signal   SV40 poly(A) signal: SV40 polyadenylation signal
   1264..1286    -  protein_bind   lac operator (fragment): The lac repressor binds to the lac operator to inhibit transcription in E. coli. This inhibition can be relieved by adding lactose or isopropyl-β-D-thiogalactopyranoside (IPTG). lac repressor encoded by lacI
   1290..1320    -  promoter       lac promoter: promoter for the E. coli lac operon
   1335..1356    -  protein_bind   CAP binding site: CAP binding activates transcription in the presence of cAMP. E. coli catabolite activator protein
   1369..1461    -  CDS            lacI (fragment): lac repressor; lacI; The lac repressor binds to the lac operator to inhibit transcription in E. coli. This inhibition can be relieved by adding lactose or isopropyl-β-D-thiogalactopyranoside (IPTG).
   1644..2232    -  rep_origin     ori: high-copy-number ColE1/pMB1/pBR322/pUC origin of replication
   2403..3263    -  CDS            AmpR: β-lactamase; bla; confers resistance to ampicillin, carbenicillin, and related antibiotics
   3264..3368    -  promoter       AmpR promoter: bla
   3427..3479    -  misc_feature   bom (fragment): basis of mobility region from pBR322
   3634..4013    +  enhancer       CMV enhancer: human cytomegalovirus immediate early enhancer
   4014..4213    +  promoter       CMV promoter: human cytomegalovirus (CMV) immediate early promoter
   4231..4411    +  LTR            5' LTR (truncated): truncated 5' long terminal repeat (LTR) from HIV-1
   4458..4583    +  misc_feature   HIV-1 Ψ: packaging signal of human immunodeficiency virus type 1
   4567..4930    +  CDS            HIV-1 gag (fragment): gag protein from human immunodeficiency virus 1; gag
   5076..5309    +  misc_feature   RRE: The Rev response element (RRE) of HIV-1 allows for Rev-dependent mRNA export from the nucleus to the cytoplasm.
   5686..5786    +  CDS            Rev (fragment): human immunodeficiency virus 1 (HIV-1) Rev protein; rev; enhances nuclear export of unspliced and incompletely spliced viral mRNAs
   5836..5953    +  misc_feature   cPPT/CTS: central polypurine tract and central termination sequence of HIV-1
   6005..6071    +  CDS            small t antigen (fragment): SV40 (simian virus 40) small t antigen
   6078..7256    +  promoter       EF-1α promoter: strong constitutive promoter for human elongation factor EF-1α
  10716..11414   +  CDS            TagBFP: TagBFP is a basic (constitutively fluorescent) blue fluorescent protein published in 2008, derived from Entacmaea quadricolor. It is reported to be a very rapidly-maturing monomer with very low acid sensitivity.
  11416..11440   +  misc_feature   MCS (fragment): pBluescript multiple cloning site
  11440..12028   +  misc_feature   WPRE: woodchuck hepatitis virus posttranscriptional regulatory element
  11965..12546   +  CDS            nef (fragment): NEF_HV1H2 - Experimental evidence at protein level: Swiss-Prot protein existence level 1. Extracellular Nef protein targets CD4(+) T-lymphocytes for apoptosis by interacting with CXCR4 surface receptors. From Human immunodeficiency virus type 1 group M subtype B (isolate HXB2) (HIV-1).
  12553..12733   +  LTR            5' LTR (truncated): truncated 5' long terminal repeat (LTR) from HIV-1
  12765..12989   +  polyA_signal   bGH poly(A) signal: bovine growth hormone polyadenylation signal
  12993..13014   +  promoter       SV40 promoter (fragment): SV40 enhancer and early promoter
  13035..111     +  rep_origin     f1 ori (across the origin) (sequence partly withheld): f1 bacteriophage origin of replication; arrow indicates direction of (+) strand synthesis
