[The description below was written by a language model from this plasmid's Addgene catalogue record and pLannotate feature annotations shown in this document.]
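Description:
Ef1a-pspCas13b-NES-3xFLAG-T2A-BFP is a lentiviral transfer plasmid of about 13.4 kb, built on an EF1a-lenti backbone, for expressing the RNA-targeting CRISPR effector PspCas13b in mammalian cells. It is maintained in E. coli through a high-copy ColE1/pUC-type origin with ampicillin resistance, and also carries an f1 origin. Outside the viral region sits an SV40/EM7-driven bleomycin/Zeocin resistance cassette with an SV40 polyadenylation signal, although the catalogue lists only BFP as the selectable marker. The viral portion has a CMV enhancer/promoter placed ahead of a truncated HIV-1 5' LTR, so genomic RNA is made without Tat. This is followed by the Ψ packaging signal with a gag fragment, the RRE for Rev-dependent export, and cPPT/CTS. WPRE, a second truncated LTR and a bGH polyadenylation signal lie downstream of the payload.

The payload is driven by the constitutive human EF-1α promoter. The roughly 4.1 kb insert, cloned between NheI and EcoRI, encodes PspCas13b (species recorded as Prevotella pectinovora) fused at its C terminus to an HIV nuclear export signal, which keeps the protein cytoplasmic, and a 3xFLAG epitope for detection. A T2A self-cleaving peptide then links it to TagBFP, so blue fluorescence marks expressing cells as a separate protein. The automated feature table leaves the Cas13b, NES, FLAG and T2A stretch unannotated, annotating only TagBFP in this region. The purpose field mentions a 3xHA tag, whereas the name and tag fields say 3xFLAG. The coding region was derived from an earlier PspCas13b plasmid by adding the C-terminal tags. No guide RNA cassette is annotated, so the crRNA is presumably supplied separately. The construct is intended for programmable RNA silencing, and the associated publication applied it to suppressing SARS-CoV-2 replication.
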