Addgene plasmid #173029: Ef1a-pspCas13b-NES-3xFLAG-T2A-BFP
Purpose: For expression of cytoplasmic pspCas13b protein tagged with 3xHA-T2A-BFP for gene silencing in mamallian cells.
Depositing lab: Mohamed Fareh. Depositing organization: Peter MacCallum Cancer Institute. Publication: Reprogrammed CRISPR-Cas13b suppresses SARS-CoV-2 replication and circumvents its mutational escape through mismatch tolerance. Fareh M, Zhao W, Hu W, Casan JML, Kumar A, Symons J, Zerbato JM, Fong D, Voskoboinik I, Ekert PG, Rudraraju R, Purcell DFJ, Lewin SR, Trapani JA. Nat Commun. 2021 Jul 13;12(1):4270. doi: 10.1038/s41467-021-24577-9. PubMed 34257311.
Backbone
  Vector backbone: EF1a-lenti
  Backbone size w/o insert (bp): 9202
  Total vector size (bp): 13351
  Vector type: Mammalian Expression, Lentiviral, CRISPR
  Selectable markers: BFP
Growth in bacteria
  Bacterial resistance: Ampicillin, 100 μg/mL
  Growth temperature: 37°C
  Growth strain: NEB Stable
  Copy number: High Copy
Gene/Insert
  Gene/Insert name: pspCas13b (alt name: pspCas13b)
  Species: Prevotella pectinovora
  Insert size (bp): 4149
  GenBank ID: WP_044065294
  Promoter: Ef1a
  Tag / fusion protein: HIV NES (C terminal on insert); 3xFLAG (C terminal on insert); T2A (C terminal on insert); BFP (C terminal on insert)
  Cloning method: Restriction Enzyme; 5′ cloning site NheI (not destroyed); 3′ cloning site EcoRI (not destroyed)
  Sequencing primers: 5′ ATTGAGGGCGAGCAGAACGAGAA; 3′ tggggcacaagcttaattga
Resource information
  A portion of this plasmid was derived from a plasmid made by: The plasmid was obtained from Addgene (#103862) initially cloned by the Feng Zhang lab (Cox et al, 2017) that we modified by adding 3xFLAG, T2A, and BFP tags at the C-terminus.
Terms and licenses: Academic/Nonprofit Terms; Industry Terms: Not Available to Industry
How to cite: Ef1a-pspCas13b-NES-3xFLAG-T2A-BFP was a gift from Mohamed Fareh (Addgene plasmid # 173029 ; http://n2t.net/addgene:173029 ; RRID:Addgene_173029)
